>Addgene plasmid #242623 | M55 | addgene full sequence | sequence record 486697 | Addgene NGS Result
TCGAGCACCACCACCACCACCACTGAGATCCGGCTGCTAACAAAGCCCGAAAGGAAGCTGAGTTGGCTGC
TGCCACCGCTGAGCAATAACTAGCATAACCCCTTGGGGCCTCTAAACGGGTCTTGAGGGGTTTTTTGCTG
AAAGGAGGAACTATATCCGGATTGGCGAATGGG
[124 nt withheld, positions 174-297]
C
[91 nt withheld, positions 299-389]
A
[49 nt withheld, positions 391-439]
CCTTTGACGTTGGAGTCCACGTTCTTT
[37 nt withheld, positions 467-503]
ACCCTATCTCGGTCTATTCTTTTGATTTATAAGGGATTTTGCCGATTTCGGCCTATTGGTTAAAAAATGA
GCTGATTTAACAAAAATTTAACGCGAATTTTAACAAAATATTAACGCTTACAATTTAGGTGGCACTTTTC
GGGGAAATGTGCGCGGAACCCCTATTTGTTTATTTTTCTAAATACATTCAAATATGTATCCGCTCATGAA
TTAATTCTTAGAAAAACTCATCGAGCATCAAATGAAACTGCAATTTATTCATATCAGGATTATCAATACC
ATATTTTTGAAAAAGCCGTTTCTGTAATGAAGGAGAAAACTCACCGAGGCAGTTCCATAGGATGGCAAGA
TCCTGGTATCGGTCTGCGATTCCGACTCGTCCAACATCAATACAACCTATTAATTTCCCCTCGTCAAAAA
TAAGGTTATCAAGTGAGAAATCACCATGAGTGACGACTGAATCCGGTGAGAATGGCAAAAGTTTATGCAT
TTCTTTCCAGACTTGTTCAACAGGCCAGCCATTACGCTCGTCATCAAAATCACTCGCATCAACCAAACCG
TTATTCATTCGTGATTGCGCCTGAGCGAGACGAAATACGCGATCGCTGTTAAAAGGACAATTACAAACAG
GAATCGAATGCAACCGGCGCAGGAACACTGCCAGCGCATCAACAATATTTTCACCTGAATCAGGATATTC
TTCTAATACCTGGAATGCTGTTTTCCCGGGGATCGCAGTGGTGAGTAACCATGCATCATCAGGAGTACGG
ATAAAATGCTTGATGGTCGGAAGAGGCATAAATTCCGTCAGCCAGTTTAGTCTGACCATCTCATCTGTAA
CATCATTGGCAACGCTACCTTTGCCATGTTTCAGAAACAACTCTGGCGCATCGGGCTTCCCATACAATCG
ATAGATTGTCGCACCTGATTGCCCGACATTATCGCGAGCCCATTTATACCCATATAAATCAGCATCCATG
TTGGAATTTAATCGCGGCCTAGAGCAAGACGTTTCCCGTTGAATATGGCTCATAACACCCCTTGTATTAC
TGTTTATGTAAGCAGACAGTTTTATTGTTCATGACCAAAATCCCTTAACGTGAGTTTTCGTTCCACTGAG
CGTCAGACCCCGTAGAAAAGATCAAAGGATCTTCTTGAGATCCTTTTTTTCTGCGCGTAATCTGCTGCTT
GCAAACAAAAAAACCACCGCTACCAGCGGTGGTTTGTTTGCCGGATCAAGAGCTACCAACTCTTTTTCCG
AAGGTAACTGGCTTCAGCAGAGCGCAGATACCAAATACTGTCCTTCTAGTGTAGCCGTAGTTAGGCCACC
ACTTCAAGAACTCTGTAGCACCGCCTACATACCTCGCTCTGCTAATCCTGTTACCAGTGGCTGCTGCCAG
TGGCGATAAGTCGTGTCTTACCGGGTTGGACTCAAGACGATAGTTACCGGATAAGGCGCAGCGGTCGGGC
TGAACGGGGGGTTCGTGCACACAGCCCAGCTTGGAGCGAACGACCTACACCGAACTGAGATACCTACAGC
GTGAGCTATGAGAAAGCGCCACGCTTCCCGAAGGGAGAAAGGCGGACAGGTATCCGGTAAGCGGCAGGGT
CGGAACAGGAGAGCGCACGAGGGAGCTTCCAGGGGGAAACGCCTGGTATCTTTATAGTCCTGTCGGGTTT
CGCCACCTCTGACTTGAGCGTCGATTTTTGTGATGCTCGTCAGGGGGGCGGAGCCTATGGAAAAACGCCA
GCAACGCGGCCTTTTTACGGTTCCTGGCCTTTTGCTGGCCTTTTGCTCACATGTTCTTTCCTGCGTTATC
CCCTGATTCTGTGGATAACCGTATTACCGCCTTTGAGTGAGCTGATACCGCTCGCCGCAGCCGAACGACC
GAGCGCAGCGAGTCAGTGAGCGAGGAAGCGGAAGAGCGCCTGATGCGGTATTTTCTCCTTACGCATCTGT
GCGGTATTTCACACCGCAATGGTGCACTCTCAGTACAATCTGCTCTGATGCCGCATAGTTAAGCCAGTAT
ACACTCCGCTATCGCTACGTGACTGGGTCATGGCTGCGCCCCGACACCCGCCAACACCCGCTGACGCGCC
CTGACGGGCTTGTCTGCTCCCGGCATCCGCTTACAGACAAGCTGTGACCGTCTCCGGGAGCTGCATGTGT
CAGAGGTTTTCACCGTCATCACCGAAACGCGCGAGGCAGCTGCGGTAAAGCTCATCAGCGTGGTCGTGAA
GCGATTCACAGATGTCTGCCTGTTCATCCGCGTCCAGCTCGTTGAGTTTCTCCAGAAGCGTTAATGTCTG
GCTTCTGATAAAGCGGGCCATGTTAAGGGCGGTTTTTTCCTGTTTGGTCACTGATGCCTCCGTGTAAGGG
GGATTTCTGTTCATGGGGGTAATGATACCGATGAAACGAGAGAGGATGCTCACGATACGGGTTACTGATG
ATGAACATGCCCGGTTACTGGAACGTTGTGAGGGTAAACAACTGGCGGTATGGATGCGGCGGGACCAGAG
AAAAATCACTCAGGGTCAATGCCAGCGCTTCGTTAATACAGATGTAGGTGTTCCACAGGGTAGCCAGCAG
CATCCTGCGATGCAGATCCGGAACATAATGGTGCAGGGCGCTGACTTCCGCGTTTCCAGACTTTACGAAA
CACGGAAACCGAAGACCATTCATGTTGTTGCTCAGGTCGCAGACGTTTTGCAGCAGCAGTCGCTTCACGT
TCGCTCGCGTATCGGTGATTCATTCTGCTAACCAGTAAGGCAACCCCGCCAGCCTAGCCGGGTCCTCAAC
GACAGGAGCACGATCATGCGCACCCGTGGGGCCGCCATGCCGGCGATAATGGCCTGCTTCTCGCCGAAAC
GTTTGGTGGCGGGACCAGTGACGAAGGCTTGAGCGAGGGCGTGCAAGATTCCGAATACCGCAAGCGACAG
GCCGATCATCGTCGCGCTCCAGCGAAAGCGGTCCTCGCCGAAAATGACCCAGAGCGCTGCCGGCACCTGT
CCTACGAGTTGCATGATAAAGAAGACAGTCATAAGTGCGGCGACGATAGTCATGCCCCGCGCCCACCGGA
AGGAGCTGACTGGGTTGAAGGCTCTCAAGGGCATCGGTCGAGATCCCGGTGCCTAATGAGTGAGCTAACT
TACATTAATTGCGTTGCGCTCACTGCCCGCTTTCCAGTCGGGAAACCTGTCGTGCCAGCTGCATTAATGA
ATCGGCCAACGCGCGGGGAGAGGCGGTTTGCGTATTGGGCGCCAGGGTGGTTTTTCTTTTCACCAGTGAG
ACGGGCAACAGCTGATTGCCCTTCACCGCCTGGCCCTGAGAGAGTTGCAGCAAGCGGTCCACGCTGGTTT
GCCCCAGCAGGCGAAAATCCTGTTTGATGGTGGTTAACGGCGGGATATAACATGAGCTGTCTTCGGTATC
GTCGTATCCCACTACCGAGATGTCCGCACCAACGCGCAGCCCGGACTCGGTAATGGCGCGCATTGCGCCC
AGCGCCATCTGATCGTTGGCAACCAGCATCGCAGTGGGAACGATGCCCTCATTCAGCATTTGCATGGTTT
GTTGAAAACCGGACATGGCACTCCAGTCGCCTTCCCGTTCCGCTATCGGCTGAATTTGATTGCGAGTGAG
ATATTTATGCCAGCCAGCCAGACGCAGACGCGCCGAGACAGAACTTAATGGGCCCGCTAACAGCGCGATT
TGCTGGTGACCCAATGCGACCAGATGCTCCACGCCCAGTCGCGTACCGTCTTCATGGGAGAAAATAATAC
TGTTGATGGGTGTCTGGTCAGAGACATCAAGAAATAACGCCGGAACATTAGTGCAGGCAGCTTCCACAGC
AATGGCATCCTGGTCATCCAGCGGATAGTTAATGATCAGCCCACTGACGCGTTGCGCGAGAAGATTGTGC
ACCGCCGCTTTACAGGCTTCGACGCCGCTTCGTTCTACCATCGACACCACCACGCTGGCACCCAGTTGAT
CGGCGCGAGATTTAATCGCCGCGACAATTTGCGACGGCGCGTGCAGGGCCAGACTGGAGGTGGCAACGCC
AATCAGCAACGACTGTTTGCCCGCCAGTTGTTGTGCCACGCGGTTGGGAATGTAATTCAGCTCCGCCATC
GCCGCTTCCACTTTTTCCCGCGTTTTCGCAGAAACGTGGCTGGCCTGGTTCACCACGCGGGAAACGGTCT
GATAAGAGACACCGGCATACTCTGCGACATCGTATAACGTTACTGGTTTCACATTCACCACCCTGAATTG
ACTCTCTTCCGGGCGCTATCATGCCATACCGCGAAAGGTTTTGCGCCATTCGATGGTGTCCGGGATCTCG
ACGCTCTCCCTTATGCGACTCCTGCATTAGGAAGCAGCCCAGTAGTAGGTTGAGGCCGTTGAGCACCGCC
GCCGCAAGGAATGGTGCATGCAAGGAGATGGCGCCCAACAGTCCCCCGGCCACGGGGCCTGCCACCATAC
CCACGCCGAAACAAGCGCTCATGAGCCCGAAGTGGCGAGCCCGATCTTCCCCATCGGTGATGTCGGCGAT
ATAGGCGCCAGCAACCGCACCTGTGGCGCCGGTGATGCCGGCCACGATGCGTCCGGCGTAGAGGATCGAG
ATCGATCTCGATCCCGCGAAATTAATACGACTCACTATAGGGGAATTGTGAGCGGATAACAATTCCCCTC
TAGAAAGGAGATATACCATGGCTTGGAGCCATCCTCAGTTTGAAAAGGGGTCCGACTATAAAGACGATGA
TGATAAGTCCGGTATGCCGCTTAATGTCAGTTTTACGAACCGTAACTATGATCTGGATTACGACAGTGTT
CAGCCCTATTTTTATTGTGACGAAGAAGAAAACTTTTACCAACAACAACAACAGTCTGAGCTTCAGCCGC
CCGCGCCATCTGAGGATATCTGGAAGAAGTTCGAGTTATTACCCACTCCCCCCCTGTCTCCCAGCCGTCG
TAGTGGCTTGTGTTCTCCCTCCTATGTTGCTGTCACCCCATTTTCTCTGCGTGGGGATAATGACGGCGGT
GGCGGAAGTTTCAGTACTGCCGATCAATTAGAAATGGTCACTGAATTGCTTGGAGGTGATATGGTAAATC
AGTCCTTTATTTGCGATCCCGATGACGAAACATTCATTAAAAACATTATCATCCAAGATTGTATGTGGAG
CGGTTTCTCGGCCGCGGCAAAGCTTGTTAGTGAGAAGTTAGCAAGCTATCAAGCCGCACGTAAGGATTCC
GGTTCTCCGAATCCTGCTCGTGGTCACTCCGTGTGTTCTACATCATCCCTGTACCTTCAGGATTTGAGCG
CGGCGGCTAGTGAATGCATCGATCCGTCAGTCGTCTTCCCCTATCCTCTTAATGATTCCAGCTCGCCCAA
ATCGTGTGCCTCACAGGACTCTAGTGCTTTCAGCCCTTCATCGGACTCGTTGCTTTCCTCGACCGAATCT
AGCCCGCAGGGCTCTCCGGAGCCGTTGGTGTTGCATGAGGAGACGCCCCCGACTACCTCCTCCGACAGTG
AGGAGGAGCAGGAAGATGAAGAGGAAATTGACGTTGTTTCCGTAGAAAAACGCCAAGCCCCTGGGAAGCG
CAGTGAATCCGGAAGTCCGTCGGCTGGCGGACATAGTAAGCCGCCTCACTCGCCTTTAGTGCTTAAACGC
TGTCATGTCTCTACTCATCAACATAATTACGAGGACGGGGGTTCTACCGCGGCTTCCTATCCCGCAGCCA
AACGCGTAAAGCTGGACAGTGTCCGCGTTTTACGTCAGATATCAAATAACCGTAAATGCACATCGCCACG
TAGTAGTGATACGGAAGAGAACGTGAAACGTCGCACGCACAATGTTTTAGAACGTCAGCGCCGTAACGAA
CTGAAGCGCTCATTCTTCGCCTTACGTGACCAGATCCCAGAGTTAGAAAACAACGAAAAGGCCCCAAAGG
TAGTCATTCTTAAGAAGGCTACGGCTTATATTCTGAGTGTACAGGCCGAAGAGCAGAAGCTTATCTCCGA
GGAGGATTTACTTCGTAAACGTCGCGAGCAATTGAAGCATAAGTTGGAACAGTTACGCAATTCATGCGCA
CATCATCACCACCACCACTAAC
Features (pLannotate 1.2.2; 18 found; start..end, strand, type, name):
      6..23      +  CDS            9xHis (fragment): 9xHis affinity tag
     33..82      +  CDS            SET1 (fragment): solubility-enhancement tag derived from T7 phage gene 10B
     90..137     +  terminator     T7 terminator: transcription terminator for bacteriophage T7 RNA polymerase
    174..602     +  rep_origin     f1 ori (sequence partly withheld): f1 bacteriophage origin of replication; arrow indicates direction of (+) strand synthesis
    655..712     +  promoter       AmpR promoter (fragment): bla
    721..1536    -  CDS            KanR: aminoglycoside phosphotransferase; aph(3')-Ia; confers resistance to kanamycin in bacteria or G418 (Geneticin®) in eukaryotes
   1658..2246    +  rep_origin     ori: high-copy-number ColE1/pMB1/pBR322/pUC origin of replication
   2432..2571    -  misc_feature   bom: basis of mobility region from pBR322
   2673..2864    -  CDS            rop: Rop protein, which maintains plasmids at low copy number; rop
   2881..3261    +  CDS            YPB1_ECOLX: Protein predicted: Swiss-Prot protein existence level 4. From Escherichia coli.
   3333..3624    -  CDS            TcR (fragment): tetracycline efflux protein; tet; confers resistance to tetracycline
   3639..3660    -  protein_bind   CAP binding site: CAP binding activates transcription in the presence of cAMP. E. coli catabolite activator protein
   3673..4755    -  CDS            lacI: lac repressor; lacI; The lac repressor binds to the lac operator to inhibit transcription in E. coli. This inhibition can be relieved by adding lactose or isopropyl-β-D-thiogalactopyranoside (IPTG).
   4756..4833    -  promoter       lacI promoter: lacI
   4841..5120    -  CDS            TcR (fragment): tetracycline efflux protein; tet; confers resistance to tetracycline
   5146..5164    +  promoter       T7 promoter: promoter for bacteriophage T7 RNA polymerase
   5165..5189    +  protein_bind   lac operator: The lac repressor binds to the lac operator to inhibit transcription in E. coli. This inhibition can be relieved by adding lactose or isopropyl-β-D-thiogalactopyranoside (IPTG). lac repressor encoded by lacI
   5277..6593    +  CDS            MYC: MYC_HUMAN - Also known as BHLHE39. Experimental evidence at protein level: Swiss-Prot protein existence level 1. Transcription factor that binds DNA in a non-specific manner, yet also specifically recognizes the core sequence 5'-CAC[GA]TG-3'. Activates the transcription of growth-related genes. Binds to the VEGFA promoter, promoting VEGFA production and subsequent sprouting angiogenesis (PubMed:24940000). Regulator of somatic reprogramming, controls self-renewal of embryonic stem cells. Functions with TAF6L to activate target gene expression through RNA polymerase II pause release (By similari
