[The description below was written by a language model from this plasmid's Addgene catalogue record and pLannotate feature annotations shown in this document.]
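Description:
M55 is a bacterial expression plasmid built on the pET30a backbone for producing a tagged mutant form of human MYC in E. coli. The synthesized insert, placed between the NdeI and XhoI sites, encodes Strep-Flag-MYCMutMBIV-His: full-length MYC carrying an N-terminal Strep tag followed by a Flag epitope, and a C-terminal His tag. The MYC coding sequence bears a cluster of seven substitutions (A310E, A311D, P312G, P313G, R315A, K316A, D317S), which the construct name indicates are meant to disrupt MYC box IV. In the feature table the MYC open reading frame runs almost to the end of the linearized record and the His tag is annotated at its start, consistent with an in-frame C-terminal fusion across the circular junction. The N-terminal Strep and Flag tags are not separately annotated, but there is room for them between the lac operator and the MYC coding sequence.

Expression is driven by a T7 promoter with an adjacent lac operator and ends at the T7 terminator. The plasmid-borne lacI gene supplies repressor, so transcription is held off until induced with IPTG in a host that provides T7 RNA polymerase. The plasmid is selected with kanamycin through the aph(3')-Ia gene and replicates from a ColE1/pBR322-type origin accompanied by the bom region and rop; the catalogue lists it as high copy even though rop normally moderates copy number. An f1 origin is also present. Short hits to tetracycline-resistance and solubility-tag sequences appear to be backbone remnants rather than functional elements. The two affinity tags at opposite ends allow sequential purification that enriches for full-length protein. The associated publication concerns the role of MYC in base excision repair, suggesting the recombinant mutant serves as a comparison to wild-type MYC in biochemical assays.
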