Addgene plasmid #242623: M55
Purpose: Strep-Flag-MYCMutMBIV-His protein expression in bacteria
Depositing lab: Alain Nepveu. Depositing organization: McGill University. Publication: The function of MYC in base excision repair protects against RAS-induced senescence. Faraco CCF, Zhu W, Fortier AM, Ramdzan ZM, Vickridge E, Ong V, Goudreau F, Djerir B, Bellemare J, Gu S, Zhang H, Carroll BL, Krishnan SS, Leduy L, Guarne A, Park M, Marechal A, Nepveu A. Nucleic Acids Res. 2025 Jul 19;53(14):gkaf706. doi: 10.1093/nar/gkaf706. PubMed 40737085.
Backbone
  Vector backbone: pET30a
  Vector type: Bacterial Expression
Growth in bacteria
  Bacterial resistance: Kanamycin, 50 μg/mL
  Growth temperature: 30°C
  Growth strain: DH5alpha
  Growth instructions: growth 30°C, protein expression 12°C
  Copy number: High Copy
Gene/Insert
  Gene/Insert name: Strep-Flag-MYCMutMBIV-His
  Species: H. sapiens (human)
  Mutation: A310E,A311D,P312G,P313G,R315A,K316A,D317S
  Entrez Gene: MYC (a.k.a. MRTL, MYCC, bHLHe39, c-Myc)
  Tag / fusion protein: Strep (N terminal on insert); His (C terminal on insert)
  Cloning method: Gene Synthesis
Terms and licenses: Academic/Nonprofit Terms; Industry Terms: Not Available to Industry
Depositor comments: 5' Cloning Site: NdeI, 3' Cloning Site: XhoI
How to cite: M55 was a gift from Alain Nepveu (Addgene plasmid # 242623 ; http://n2t.net/addgene:242623 ; RRID:Addgene_242623)
